Addgene plasmid #66454: NPY2R-Tango
Purpose: Expression of G protein-coupled receptors for PRESTO-Tango: parallel receptorome expression and screening via transcriptional output, with transcriptional activation following arrestin translocation
Depositing lab: Bryan Roth. Depositing organization: University of North Carolina at Chapel Hill. Publication: PRESTO-Tango as an open-source resource for interrogation of the druggable human GPCRome. Kroeze WK, Sassano MF, Huang XP, Lansu K, McCorvy JD, Giguere PM, Sciaky N, Roth BL. Nat Struct Mol Biol. 2015 May;22(5):362-9. doi: 10.1038/nsmb.3014. Epub 2015 Apr 20. PubMed 25895059.
Backbone
  Vector backbone: empty Tango
  Backbone size w/o insert (bp): 6632
  Vector type: Mammalian Expression
  Selectable markers: Neomycin (select with G418)
Growth in bacteria
  Bacterial resistance: Ampicillin, 100 μg/mL
  Growth temperature: 37°C
  Growth strain: DH5alpha
  Copy number: High Copy
Gene/Insert
  Gene/Insert name: NPY2R
  Species: H. sapiens (human)
  Insert size (bp): 1143
  Entrez Gene: NPY2R (a.k.a. NPY2-R)
  Promoter: CMV
  Tag / fusion protein: FLAG (N terminal on backbone)
  Cloning method: Restriction Enzyme; 5′ cloning site NotI (not destroyed); 3′ cloning site XhoI (unknown if destroyed)
  Sequencing primers: 5′ CMV-F; 3′ Tet-R
Terms and licenses: Academic/Nonprofit Terms; Industry Terms: Not Available to Industry
Depositor comments: Please note: Most of the PRESTO-Tango vectors do not contain the XhoI cut site downstream of the tTA sequence and instead carry an XbaI site. If you need to perform an XhoI digest we recommend sequencing with a forward primer at the C-terminus of tTA to determine which of the two sites is present. Suggested primer: 5-gagctccacttagacggcgagg-3. Original backbone was pcDNA3.1(+). These plasmids were generated as part of the Illuminating the Druggable Genome (IDG) program sponsored by the NIH Common Fund. The goal of this program is to identify, gather, and distribute information and resources for proteins that currently are not well-studied yet belong to commonly drug-targeted protein families: protein kinases, non-olfactory G-protein coupled receptors (GPCRs), and ion channels. The IDG program is designed to develop fundamental research tools for understudied proteins, elucidate their function, and disseminate the IDG-related resources and data to the greater scientific community.
How to cite: NPY2R-Tango was a gift from Bryan Roth (Addgene plasmid # 66454 ; http://n2t.net/addgene:66454 ; RRID:Addgene_66454)
