[The description below was written by a language model from this plasmid's Addgene catalogue record.]
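Description:
NPY2R-Tango is a mammalian expression plasmid from the PRESTO-Tango collection, built on an "empty Tango" backbone of about 6.6 kb that was itself derived from pcDNA3.1(+). It is maintained in E. coli as a high-copy plasmid under ampicillin selection, and it carries a neomycin resistance marker so that transfected mammalian cells can be selected with G418.

The payload is the human neuropeptide Y receptor type 2 (NPY2R) coding sequence, an insert of roughly 1.1 kb, expressed from the CMV promoter and cloned by restriction digestion with NotI at the 5′ end. The backbone supplies an N-terminal FLAG epitope, which allows receptor expression to be detected. The depositor notes and sequencing primers indicate that a tTA (tetracycline transactivator) sequence lies downstream of the receptor. The depositor also cautions that the 3′ site after tTA may be XbaI rather than XhoI in most vectors of the series. No feature table is provided, so other elements of the fusion cassette are not itemised in the record.

The stated purpose is GPCR expression for PRESTO-Tango, a parallel receptorome screening approach in which transcriptional output follows arrestin translocation. In general terms, Tango-type assays couple agonist-induced arrestin recruitment at the receptor to release of the tethered transactivator, which then drives a reporter gene in the host cells, giving a G protein-independent readout of receptor activation. The plasmid was produced under an NIH programme aimed at providing tools for commonly drug-targeted protein families, including non-olfactory GPCRs.
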