>Addgene plasmid #66454 | NPY2R-Tango | depositor partial sequence | sequence record 113521 | empty Tango
GACGGATCGGGAGATCTCCCGATCCCCTATGGTGCACTCTCAGTACAATCTGCTCTGATGCCGCATAGTT
AAGCCAGTATCTGCTCCCTGCTTGTGTGTTGGAGGTCGCTGAGTAGTGCGCGAGCAAAATTTAAGCTACA
ACAAGGCAAGGCTTGACCGACAATTGCATGAAGAATCTGCTTAGGGTTAGGCGTTTTGCGCTGCTTCGCG
ATGTACGGGCCAGATATACGCGTTGACATTGATTATTGACTAGTTATTAATAGTAATCAATTACGGGGTC
ATTAGTTCATAGCCCATATATGGAGTTCCGCGTTACATAACTTACGGTAAATGGCCCGCCTGGCTGACCG
CCCAACGACCCCCGCCCATTGACGTCAATAATGACGTATGTTCCCATAGTAACGCCAATAGGGACTTTCC
ATTGACGTCAATGGGTGGAGTATTTACGGTAAACTGCCCACTTGGCAGTACATCAAGTGTATCATATGCC
AAGTACGCCCCCTATTGACGTCAATGACGGTAAATGGCCCGCCTGGCATTATGCCCAGTACATGACCTTA
TGGGACTTTCCTACTTGGCAGTACATCTACGTATTAGTCATCGCTATTACCATGGTGATGCGGTTTTGGC
AGTACATCAATGGGCGTGGATAGCGGTTTGACTCACGGGGATTTCCAAGTCTCCACCCCATTGACGTCAA
TGGGAGTTTGTTTTGGCACCAAAATCAACGGGACTTTCCAAAATGTCGTAACAACTCCGCCCCATTGACG
CAAATGGGCGGTAGGCGTGTACGGTGGGAGGTCTATATAAGCAGAGCTCTCTGGCTAACTAGAGAACCCA
CTGCTTACTGGCTTATCGAAATTAATACGACTCACTATAGGGAGACCCAAGCTGGCTAGCGTTTAAACTT
AAGCTTGGTACCGAGCTCGGATCCACTAGTCCAGTGTGGTGGAATTCTGCAGATATCCAGCACAGTGGCG
GCCGCGCCACCATGAAGACGATCATCGCCCTGAGCTACATCTTCTGCCTGGTATTCGCCGACTACAAGGA
CGATGATGACGCCAGCATCGATACCGGTGGACGCACCCCACCCAGCCTGGGTCCCCAAGATGAGTCCTGC
ACCACCGCCAGCTCCTCCCTGGCCAAGGACACTTCATCGACCGGTGAGAACCTGTACTTCCAGCTAAGAT
TAGATAAAAGTAAAGTGATTAACAGCGCATTAGAGCTGCTTAATGAGGTCGGAATCGAAGGTTTAACAAC
CCGTAAACTCGCCCAGAAGCTAGGTGTAGAGCAGCCTACATTGTATTGGCATGTAAAAAATAAGCGGGCT
TTGCTCGACGCCTTAGCCATTGAGATGTTAGATAGGCACCATACTCACTTTTGCCCTTTAGAAGGGGAAA
GCTGGCAAGATTTTTTACGTAATAACGCTAAAAGTTTTAGATGTGCTTTACTAAGTCATCGCGATGGAGC
AAAAGTACATTTAGGTACACGGCCTACAGAAAAACAGTATGAAACTCTCGAAAATCAATTAGCCTTTTTA
TGCCAACAAGGTTTTTCACTAGAGAATGCATTATATGCACTCAGCGCTGTGGGGCATTTTACTTTAGGTT
GCGTATTGGAAGATCAAGAGCATCAAGTCGCTAAAGAAGAAAGGGAAACACCTACTACTGATAGTATGCC
GCCATTATTACGACAAGCTATCGAATTATTTGATCACCAAGGTGCAGAGCCAGCCTTCTTATTCGGCCTT
GAATTGATCATATGCGGATTAGAAAAACAACTTAAATGTGAAAGTGGGTCCGCGTACAGCCGCGCGCGTA
CGAAAAACAATTACGGGTCTACCATCGAGGGCCTGCTCGATCTCCCGGACGACGACGCCCCCGAAGAGGC
GGGGCTGGCGGCTCCGCGCCTGTCCTTTCTCCCCGCGGGACACACGCGCAGACTGTCGACGGCCCCCCCG
ACCGATGTCAGCCTGGGGGACGAGCTCCACTTAGACGGCGAGGACGTGGCGATGGCGCATGCCGACGCGC
TAGACGATTTCGATCTGGACATGTTGGGGGACGGGGATTCCCCGGGTCCGGGATTTACCCCCCACGACTC
CGCCCCCTACGGCGCTCTGGATATGGCCGACTTCGAGTTTGAGCAGATGTTTACCGATGCCCTTGGAATT
GACGAGTACGGTGGGTAGCTCGAGTCTAGAGGGCCCGTTTAAACCCGCTGATCAGCCTCGACTGTGCCTT
CTAGTTGCCAGCCATCTGTTGTTTGCCCCTCCCCCGTGCCTTCCTTGACCCTGGAAGGTGCCACTCCCAC
TGTCCTTTCCTAATAAAATGAGGAAATTGCATCGCATTGTCTGAGTAGGTGTCATTCTATTCTGGGGGGT
GGGGTGGGGCAGGACAGCAAGGGGGAGGATTGGGAAGACAATAGCAGGCATGCTGGGGATGCGGTGGGCT
CTATGGCTTCTGAGGCGGAAAGAACCAGCTGGGGCTCTAGGGGGTATCCCC
[124 nt withheld, positions 2502-2625]
C
[91 nt withheld, positions 2627-2717]
A
[49 nt withheld, positions 2719-2767]
CCTTTGACGTTGGAGTCCACGTTCTTT
[37 nt withheld, positions 2795-2831]
ACCCTATCTCGGTCTATTCTTTTGATTTATAAGGGATTTTGCCGATTTCGGCCTATTGGTTAAAAAATGA
GCTGATTTAACAAAAATTTAACGCGAATTAATTCTGTGGAATGTGTGTCAGTTAGGGTGTGGAAAGTCCC
CAGGCTCCCCAGCAGGCAGAAGTATGCAAAGCATGCATCTCAATTAGTCAGCAACCAGGTGTGGAAAGTC
CCCAGGCTCCCCAGCAGGCAGAAGTATGCAAAGCATGCATCTCAATTAGTCAGCAACCATAGTCCCGCCC
CTAACTCCGCCCATCCCGCCCCTAACTCCGCCCAGTTCCGCCCATTCTCCGCCCCATGGCTGACTAATTT
TTTTTATTTATGCAGAGGCCGAGGCCGCCTCTGCCTCTGAGCTATTCCAGAAGTAGTGAGGAGGCTTTTT
TGGAGGCCTAGGCTTTTGCAAAAAGCTCCCGGGAGCTTGTATATCCATTTTCGGATCTGATCAAGAGACA
GGATGAGGATCGTTTCGCATGATTGAACAAGATGGATTGCACGCAGGTTCTCCGGCCGCTTGGGTGGAGA
GGCTATTCGGCTATGACTGGGCACAACAGACAATCGGCTGCTCTGATGCCGCCGTGTTCCGGCTGTCAGC
GCAGGGGCGCCCGGTTCTTTTTGTCAAGACCGACCTGTCCGGTGCCCTGAATGAACTGCAGGACGAGGCA
GCGCGGCTATCGTGGCTGGCCACGACGGGCGTTCCTTGCGCAGCTGTGCTCGACGTTGTCACTGAAGCGG
GAAGGGACTGGCTGCTATTGGGCGAAGTGCCGGGGCAGGATCTCCTGTCATCTCACCTTGCTCCTGCCGA
GAAAGTATCCATCATGGCTGATGCAATGCGGCGGCTGCATACGCTTGATCCGGCTACCTGCCCATTCGAC
CACCAAGCGAAACATCGCATCGAGCGAGCACGTACTCGGATGGAAGCCGGTCTTGTCGATCAGGATGATC
TGGACGAAGAGCATCAGGGGCTCGCGCCAGCCGAACTGTTCGCCAGGCTCAAGGCGCGCATGCCCGACGG
CGAGGATCTCGTCGTGACCCATGGCGATGCCTGCTTGCCGAATATCATGGTGGAAAATGGCCGCTTTTCT
GGATTCATCGACTGTGGCCGGCTGGGTGTGGCGGACCGCTATCAGGACATAGCGTTGGCTACCCGTGATA
TTGCTGAAGAGCTTGGCGGCGAATGGGCTGACCGCTTCCTCGTGCTTTACGGTATCGCCGCTCCCGATTC
GCAGCGCATCGCCTTCTATCGCCTTCTTGACGAGTTCTTCTGAGCGGGACTCTGGGGTTCGAAATGACCG
ACCAAGCGACGCCCAACCTGCCATCACGAGATTTCGATTCCACCGCCGCCTTCTATGAAAGGTTGGGCTT
CGGAATCGTTTTCCGGGACGCCGGCTGGATGATCCTCCAGCGCGGGGATCTCATGCTGGAGTTCTTCGCC
CACCCCAACTTGTTTATTGCAGCTTATAATGGTTACAAATAAAGCAATAGCATCACAAATTTCACAAATA
AAGCATTTTTTTCACTGCATTCTAGTTGTGGTTTGTCCAAACTCATCAATGTATCTTATCATGTCTGTAT
ACCGTCGACCTCTAGCTAGAGCTTGGCGTAATCATGGTCATAGCTGTTTCCTGTGTGAAATTGTTATCCG
CTCACAATTCCACACAACATACGAGCCGGAAGCATAAAGTGTAAAGCCTGGGGTGCCTAATGAGTGAGCT
AACTCACATTAATTGCGTTGCGCTCACTGCCCGCTTTCCAGTCGGGAAACCTGTCGTGCCAGCTGCATTA
ATGAATCGGCCAACGCGCGGGGAGAGGCGGTTTGCGTATTGGGCGCTCTTCCGCTTCCTCGCTCACTGAC
TCGCTGCGCTCGGTCGTTCGGCTGCGGCGAGCGGTATCAGCTCACTCAAAGGCGGTAATACGGTTATCCA
CAGAATCAGGGGATAACGCAGGAAAGAACATGTGAGCAAAAGGCCAGCAAAAGGCCAGGAACCGTAAAAA
GGCCGCGTTGCTGGCGTTTTTCCATAGGCTCCGCCCCCCTGACGAGCATCACAAAAATCGACGCTCAAGT
CAGAGGTGGCGAAACCCGACAGGACTATAAAGATACCAGGCGTTTCCCCCTGGAAGCTCCCTCGTGCGCT
CTCCTGTTCCGACCCTGCCGCTTACCGGATACCTGTCCGCCTTTCTCCCTTCGGGAAGCGTGGCGCTTTC
TCATAGCTCACGCTGTAGGTATCTCAGTTCGGTGTAGGTCGTTCGCTCCAAGCTGGGCTGTGTGCACGAA
CCCCCCGTTCAGCCCGACCGCTGCGCCTTATCCGGTAACTATCGTCTTGAGTCCAACCCGGTAAGACACG
ACTTATCGCCACTGGCAGCAGCCACTGGTAACAGGATTAGCAGAGCGAGGTATGTAGGCGGTGCTACAGA
GTTCTTGAAGTGGTGGCCTAACTACGGCTACACTAGAAGAACAGTATTTGGTATCTGCGCTCTGCTGAAG
CCAGTTACCTTCGGAAAAAGAGTTGGTAGCTCTTGATCCGGCAAACAAACCACCGCTGGTAGCGGTTTTT
TTGTTTGCAAGCAGCAGATTACGCGCAGAAAAAAAGGATCTCAAGAAGATCCTTTGATCTTTTCTACGGG
GTCTGACGCTCAGTGGAACGAAAACTCACGTTAAGGGATTTTGGTCATGAGATTATCAAAAAGGATCTTC
ACCTAGATCCTTTTAAATTAAAAATGAAGTTTTAAATCAATCTAAAGTATATATGAGTAAACTTGGTCTG
ACAGTTACCAATGCTTAATCAGTGAGGCACCTATCTCAGCGATCTGTCTATTTCGTTCATCCATAGTTGC
CTGACTCCCCGTCGTGTAGATAACTACGATACGGGAGGGCTTACCATCTGGCCCCAGTGCTGCAATGATA
CCGCGAGACCCACGCTCACCGGCTCCAGATTTATCAGCAATAAACCAGCCAGCCGGAAGGGCCGAGCGCA
GAAGTGGTCCTGCAACTTTATCCGCCTCCATCCAGTCTATTAATTGTTGCCGGGAAGCTAGAGTAAGTAG
TTCGCCAGTTAATAGTTTGCGCAACGTTGTTGCCATTGCTACAGGCATCGTGGTGTCACGCTCGTCGTTT
GGTATGGCTTCATTCAGCTCCGGTTCCCAACGATCAAGGCGAGTTACATGATCCCCCATGTTGTGCAAAA
AAGCGGTTAGCTCCTTCGGTCCTCCGATCGTTGTCAGAAGTAAGTTGGCCGCAGTGTTATCACTCATGGT
TATGGCAGCACTGCATAATTCTCTTACTGTCATGCCATCCGTAAGATGCTTTTCTGTGACTGGTGAGTAC
TCAACCAAGTCATTCTGAGAATAGTGTATGCGGCGACCGAGTTGCTCTTGCCCGGCGTCAATACGGGATA
ATACCGCGCCACATAGCAGAACTTTAAAAGTGCTCATCATTGGAAAACGTTCTTCGGGGCGAAAACTCTC
AAGGATCTTACCGCTGTTGAGATCCAGTTCGATGTAACCCACTCGTGCACCCAACTGATCTTCAGCATCT
TTTACTTTCACCAGCGTTTCTGGGTGAGCAAAAACAGGAAGGCAAAATGCCGCAAAAAAGGGAATAAGGG
CGACACGGAAATGTTGAATACTCATACTCTTCCTTTTTCAATATTATTGAAGCATTTATCAGGGTTATTG
TCTCATGAGCGGATACATATTTGAATGTATTTAGAAAAATAAACAAATAGGGGTTCCGCGCACATTTCCC
CGAAAAGTGCCACCTGACGTC
