>Addgene plasmid #66454 | NPY2R-Tango | depositor partial sequence | sequence record 113522 | NPY2R
ATGGGGCCAATCGGCGCTGAAGCAGACGAAAACCAGACCGTGGAAGAGATGAAGGTGGAGCAGTATGGCC
CCCAGACCACTCCCAGGGGCGAGCTGGTGCCAGACCCTGAACCCGAGCTGATAGATTCCACTAAGCTCAT
CGAAGTGCAAGTGGTGCTGATCCTCGCATACTGTAGCATTATTCTGCTCGGCGTTATCGGAAACAGCCTG
GTCATACATGTGGTGATCAAGTTCAAGTCAATGAGAACTGTAACCAACTTTTTTATCGCCAACCTCGCCG
TGGCTGATCTCTTGGTGAATACGCTCTGCCTGCCCTTCACACTGACCTACACCCTCATGGGCGAATGGAA
AATGGGGCCCGTTTTGTGCCACCTGGTGCCTTATGCACAGGGCCTTGCAGTTCAGGTGAGTACAATTACC
TTGACAGTCATAGCACTCGATAGACATCGGTGCATCGTGTATCACCTTGAGTCCAAAATCAGCAAGAGAA
TTTCCTTCCTTATTATCGGCCTTGCTTGGGGTATCTCAGCTCTCCTGGCCTCACCCCTTGCAATATTCCG
AGAATATTCTTTGATCGAGATCATCCCAGATTTCGAAATCGTGGCCTGCACCGAAAAGTGGCCAGGGGAA
GAAAAAAGTATCTATGGAACCGTTTACAGCTTGTCCTCCCTCCTTATTCTTTATGTGCTCCCGCTCGGTA
TAATTTCTTTTTCCTATACCCGGATTTGGAGCAAGCTGAAGAATCACGTCTCCCCCGGAGCAGCCAACGA
CCATTACCACCAGCGGCGACAGAAGACCACTAAGATGCTGGTCTGCGTTGTGGTCGTGTTCGCCGTGTCC
TGGCTGCCCCTGCACGCCTTCCAGCTCGCTGTCGACATAGATTCACAGGTTCTGGACCTGAAGGAATACA
AGCTGATTTTCACTGTGTTCCATATTATAGCTATGTGCAGTACATTCGCCAACCCCCTCCTGTACGGTTG
GATGAACAGCAACTATAGAAAAGCTTTTCTTAGTGCCTTCCGGTGCGAGCAGCGGTTGGATGCTATCCAC
AGTGAAGTGTCTGTTACTTTCAAGGCTAAAAAAAATCTGGAGGTCCGGAAGAACTCAGGTCCAAATGACT
CATTTACTGAGGCCACTAACGTA
