>Addgene plasmid #66454 | NPY2R-Tango | addgene partial sequence | sequence record 120428 | CMV-F 5'-CGCAAATGGGCGGTAGGCGTG-3'
GCTCTCTGGCTAACTAGAGAACCCACTGCTTACTGGCTTATCGAAATTAATACGACTCACTATAGGGAGA
CCCAAGCTGGCTAGCGTTTAAACTTAAGCTTGGTACCGAGCTCGGATCCACTAGTCCAGTGTGGTGGAAT
TCTGCAGATATCCAGCACAGTGGCGGCCGCGCCACCATGAAGACGATCATCGCCCTGAGCTACATCTTCT
GCCTGGTATTCGCCGACTACAAGGACGATGATGACGCCAGCATCGATATGGGGCCAATCGGCGCTGAAGC
AGACGAAAACCAGACCGTGGAAGAGATGAAGGTGGAGCAGTATGGCCCCCAGACCACTCCCAGGGGCGAG
CTGGTGCCAGACCCTGAACCCGAGCTGATAGATTCCACTAAGCTCATCGAAGTGCAAGTGGTGCTGATCC
TCGCATACTGTAGCATTATTCTGCTCGGCGTTATCGGAAACAGCCTGGTCATACATGTGGTGATCAAGTT
CAAGTCAATGAGAACTGTAACCAACTTTTTTATCGCCAACCTCGCCGTGGCTGATCTCTTGGTGAATACG
CTCTGCCTGCCCTTCACACTGACCTACACCCTCATGGGCGAATGGAAAATGGGGCCCGTTTTGTGCCACC
TGGTGCCTTATGCACAGGGCCTTGCAGTTCAGGTGAGTACAATTACCTTGACAGTCATAGCACTCGATAG
ACATCGGTGCATCGTGTATCACCTTGAGTCCAAAATCAGCAAGAGAATTTCCTTCCTTATTATCGGCCTT
GCTTGGGGTATCTCAGCTCTCCTGGCCTCACCCCTTGCAATATTCCGAGAATATTCTTTGATCGAGATCA
TCCCAGATTTCGAAATCGTGGCCTGCACCGAAAAGTGGCCAGGGGAAGAAAAAAGTATCTATGGAACCGT
TTACAGCTTGTCCTCCCTCCTTATTCTTTA
