>Addgene plasmid #66454 | NPY2R-Tango | addgene partial sequence | sequence record 120429 | Tet-R 5'-GGCGAGTTTACGGGTTGTTA-3'
GCTCTAATGCGCTGTTAATCACTTTACTTTTATCTAATCTTAGCTGGAAGTACAGGTTCTCACCGGTCGA
TGAAGTGTCCTTGGCCAGGGAGGAGCTGGCGGTGGTGCAGGACTCATCTTGGGGACCCAGGCTGGGTGGG
GTGCGTCCACCGGTATCGATTACGTTAGTGGCCTCAGTAAATGAGTCATTTGGACCTGAGTTCTTCCGGA
CCTCCAGATTTTTTTTAGCCTTGAAAGTAACAGACACTTCACTGTGGATAGCATCCAACCGCTGCTCGCA
CCGGAAGGCACTAAGAAAAGCTTTTCTATAGTTGCTGTTCATCCAACCGTACAGGAGGGGGTTGGCGAAT
GTACTGCACATAGCTATAATATGGAACACAGTGAAAATCAGCTTGTATTCCTTCAGGTCCAGAACCTGTG
AATCTATGTCGACAGCGAGCTGGAAGGCGTGCAGGGGCAGCCAGGACACGGCGAACACGACCACAACGCA
GACCAGCATCTTAGTGGTCTTCTGTCGCCGCTGGTGGTAATGGTCGTTGGCTGCTCCGGGGGAGACGTGA
TTCTTCAGCTTGCTCCAAATCCGGGTATAGGAAAAAGAAATTATACCGAGCGGGAGCACATAAAGAATAA
GGAGGGAGGACAAGCTGTAAACGGTTCCATAGATACTTTTTTCTTCCCCTGGCCACTTTTCGGTGCAGGC
CACGATTTCGAAATCTGGGATGATCTCGATCAAAGAATATTCTCGGAATATTGCAAGGGGTGAGGCCAGG
AGAGCTGAGATACCCCAAGCAAGGCCGATAATAAGGAAGGAAATTCTCTTGCTGATTTTGGACTCAAGGT
GATACACGATGCACCGATGTCTATCGAGTGCTATGACTGTCAAGGTAATTGTACTCACCTGAACTGCAAG
GCCCTGTGCATAAGGCACCAGGTGGCACAAAACGGGCCCCATTTTCCATTCGCCCATGAGGGTGTAGGTC
AGTGTGAAGGGC
